>Addgene plasmid #82130 | pDONR223_HSP90B1_WT | addgene full sequence | sequence record 164675 | Addgene NGS Result
CTTTCCTGCGTTATCCCCTGATTCTGTGGATAACCGTATTACCGCCTTTGAGTGAGCTGATACCGCTCGC
CGCAGCCGAACGACCGAGCGCAGCGAGTCAGTGAGCGAGGAAGCGGAAGAGCGCCCAATACGCAAACCGC
CTCTCCCCGCGCGTTGGCCGATTCATTAATGCAGCTGGCACGACAGGTTTCCCGACTGGAAAGCGGGCAG
TGAGCGCAACGCAATTAATACGCGTACCGCTAGCCAGGAAGAGTTTGTAGAAACGCAAAAAGGCCATCCG
TCAGGATGGCCTTCTGCTTAGTTTGATGCCTGGCAGTTTATGGCGGGCGTCCTGCCCGCCACCCTCCGGG
CCGTTGCTTCACAACGTTCAAATCCGCTCCCGGCGGATTTGTCCTACTCAGGAGAGCGTTCACCGACAAA
CAACAGATAAAACGAAAGGCCCAGTCTTCCGACTGAGCCTTTCGTTTTATTTGATGCCTGGCAGTTCCCT
ACTCTCGCGTTAACGCTAGCATGGATGTTTTCCCAGTCACGACGTTGTAAAACGACGGCCAGTCTTAAGC
TCGGGCCCCAAATAATGATTTTATTTTGACTGATAGTGACCTGTTCGTTGCAACAAATTGATGAGCAATG
CTTTTTTATAATGCCAACTTTGTACAAAAAAGTTGGCACCATGAGGGCCCTGTGGGTGCTGGGCCTCTGC
TGCGTCCTGCTGACCTTCGGGTCGGTCAGAGCTGACGATGAAGTTGATGTGGATGGTACAGTAGAAGAGG
ATCTGGGTAAAAGTAGAGAAGGATCAAGGACGGATGATGAAGTAGTACAGAGAGAGGAAGAAGCTATTCA
GTTGGATGGATTAAATGCATCACAAATAAGAGAACTTAGAGAGAAGTCGGAAAAGTTTGCCTTCCAAGCC
GAAGTTAACAGAATGATGAAACTTATCATCAATTCATTGTATAAAAATAAAGAGATTTTCCTGAGAGAAC
TGATTTCAAATGCTTCTGATGCTTTAGATAAGATAAGGCTAATATCACTGACTGATGAAAATGCTCTTTC
TGGAAATGAGGAACTAACAGTCAAAATTAAGTGTGATAAGGAGAAGAACCTGCTGCATGTCACAGACACC
GGTGTAGGAATGACCAGAGAAGAGTTGGTTAAAAACCTTGGTACCATAGCCAAATCTGGGACAAGCGAGT
TTTTAAACAAAATGACTGAAGCACAGGAAGATGGCCAGTCAACTTCTGAATTGATTGGCCAGTTTGGTGT
CGGTTTCTATTCCGCCTTCCTTGTAGCAGATAAGGTTATTGTCACTTCAAAACACAACAACGATACCCAG
CACATCTGGGAGTCTGACTCCAATGAATTTTCTGTAATTGCTGACCCAAGAGGAAACACTCTAGGACGGG
GAACGACAATTACCCTTGTCTTAAAAGAAGAAGCATCTGATTACCTTGAATTGGATACAATTAAAAATCT
CGTCAAAAAATATTCACAGTTCATAAACTTTCCTATTTATGTATGGAGCAGCAAGACTGAAACTGTTGAG
GAGCCCATGGAGGAAGAAGAAGCAGCCAAAGAAGAGAAAGAAGAATCTGATGATGAAGCTGCAGTAGAGG
AAGAAGAAGAAGAAAAGAAACCAAAGACTAAAAAAGTTGAAAAAACTGTCTGGGACTGGGAACTTATGAA
TGATATCAAACCAATATGGCAGAGACCATCAAAAGAAGTAGAAGAAGATGAATACAAAGCTTTCTACAAA
TCATTTTCAAAGGAAAGTGATGACCCCATGGCTTATATTCACTTTACTGCTGAAGGGGAAGTTACCTTCA
AATCAATTTTATTTGTACCCACATCTGCTCCACGTGGTCTGTTTGACGAATATGGATCTAAAAAGAGCGA
TTACATTAAGCTCTATGTGCGCCGTGTATTCATCACAGACGACTTCCATGATATGATGCCTAAATACCTC
AATTTTGTCAAGGGTGTGGTGGACTCAGATGATCTCCCCTTGAATGTTTCCCGCGAGACTCTTCAGCAAC
ATAAACTGCTTAAGGTGATTAGGAAGAAGCTTGTTCGTAAAACGCTGGACATGATCAAGAAGATTGCTGA
TGATAAATACAATGATACTTTTTGGAAAGAATTTGGTACCAACATCAAGCTTGGTGTGATTGAAGACCAC
TCGAATCGAACACGTCTTGCTAAACTTCTTAGGTTCCAGTCTTCTCATCATCCAACTGACATTACTAGCC
TAGACCAGTATGTGGAAAGAATGAAGGAAAAACAAGACAAAATCTACTTCATGGCTGGGTCCAGCAGAAA
AGAGGCTGAATCTTCTCCATTTGTTGAGCGACTTCTGAAAAAGGGCTATGAAGTTATTTACCTCACAGAA
CCTGTGGATGAATACTGTATTCAGGCCCTTCCCGAATTTGATGGGAAGAGGTTCCAGAATGTTGCCAAGG
AAGGAGTGAAGTTCGATGAAAGTGAGAAAACTAAGGAGAGTCGTGAAGCAGTTGAGAAAGAATTTGAGCC
TCTGCTGAATTGGATGAAAGATAAAGCCCTTAAGGACAAGATTGAAAAGGCTGTGGTGTCTCAGCGCCTG
ACAGAATCTCCGTGTGCTTTGGTGGCCAGCCAGTACGGATGGTCTGGCAACATGGAGAGAATCATGAAAG
CACAAGCGTACCAAACGGGCAAGGACATCTCTACAAATTACTATGCGAGTCAGAAGAAAACATTTGAAAT
TAATCCCAGACACCCGCTGATCAGAGACATGCTTCGACGAATTAAGGAAGATGAAGATGATAAAACAGTT
TTGGATCTTGCTGTGGTTTTGTTTGAAACAGCAACGCTTCGGTCAGGGTATCTTTTACCAGACACTAAAG
CATATGGAGATAGAATAGAAAGAATGCTTCGCCTCAGTTTGAACATTGACCCTGATGCAAAGGTGGAAGA
AGAGCCTGAAGAAGAACCTGAAGAGACAGCAGAAGACACAACAGAAGACACAGAGCAAGACGAAGATGAA
GAAATGGATGTGGGAACAGATGAAGAAGAAGAAACAGCAAAGGAATCTACAGCTGAAAAAGATGAATTGT
AATTGCCAACTTTCTTGTACAAAGTTGGCATTATAAGAAAGCATTGCTTATCAATTTGTTGCAACGAACA
GGTCACTATCAGTCAAAATAAAATCATTATTTGCCATCCAGCTGATATCCCCTATAGTGAGTCGTATTAC
ATGGTCATAGCTGTTTCCTGGCAGCTCTGGCCCGTGTCTCAAAATCTCTGATGTTACATTGCACAAGATA
AAAATATATCATCATGCCTCCTCTAGACCAGCCAGGACAGAAATGCCTCGACTTCGCTGCTACCCAAGGT
TGCCGGGTGACGCACACCGTGGAAACGGATGAAGGCACGAACCCAGTGGACATAAGCCTGTTCGGTTCGT
AAGCTGTAATGCAAGTAGCGTATGCGCTCACGCAACTGGTCCAGAACCTTGACCGAACGCAGCGGTGGTA
ACGGCGCAGTGGCGGTTTTCATGGCTTGTTATGACTGTTTTTTTGGGGTACAGTCTATGCCTCGGGCATC
CAAGCAGCAAGCGCGTTACGCCGTGGGTCGATGTTTGATGTTATGGAGCAGCAACGATGTTACGCAGCAG
GGCAGTCGCCCTAAAACAAAGTTAAACATTATGAGGGAAGCGGTGATCGCCGAAGTATCGACTCAACTAT
CAGAGGTAGTTGGCGTCATCGAGCGCCATCTCGAACCGACGTTGCTGGCCGTACATTTGTACGGCTCCGC
AGTGGATGGCGGCCTGAAGCCACACAGTGATATTGATTTGCTGGTTACGGTGACCGTAAGGCTTGATGAA
ACAACGCGGCGAGCTTTGATCAACGACCTTTTGGAAACTTCGGCTTCCCCTGGAGAGAGCGAGATTCTCC
GCGCTGTAGAAGTCACCATTGTTGTGCACGACGACATCATTCCGTGGCGTTATCCAGCTAAGCGCGAACT
GCAATTTGGAGAATGGCAGCGCAATGACATTCTTGCAGGTATCTTCGAGCCAGCCACGATCGACATTGAT
CTGGCTATCTTGCTGACAAAAGCAAGAGAACATAGCGTTGCCTTGGTAGGTCCAGCGGCGGAGGAACTCT
TTGATCCGGTTCCTGAACAGGATCTATTTGAGGCGCTAAATGAAACCTTAACGCTATGGAACTCGCCGCC
CGACTGGGCTGGCGATGAGCGAAATGTAGTGCTTACGTTGTCCCGCATTTGGTACAGCGCAGTAACCGGC
AAAATCGCGCCGAAGGATGTCGCTGCCGACTGGGCAATGGAGCGCCTGCCGGCCCAGTATCAGCCCGTCA
TACTTGAAGCTAGACAGGCTTATCTTGGACAAGAAGAAGATCGCTTGGCCTCGCGCGCAGATCAGTTGGA
AGAATTTGTCCACTACGTGAAAGGCGAGATCACCAAGGTAGTCGGCAAATAACCCTCGAGCCACCCATGA
CCAAAATCCCTTAACGTGAGTTACGCGTCGTTCCACTGAGCGTCAGACCCCGTAGAAAAGATCAAAGGAT
CTTCTTGAGATCCTTTTTTTCTGCGCGTAATCTGCTGCTTGCAAACAAAAAAACCACCGCTACCAGCGGT
GGTTTGTTTGCCGGATCAAGAGCTACCAACTCTTTTTCCGAAGGTAACTGGCTTCAGCAGAGCGCAGATA
CCAAATACTGTTCTTCTAGTGTAGCCGTAGTTAGGCCACCACTTCAAGAACTCTGTAGCACCGCCTACAT
ACCTCGCTCTGCTAATCCTGTTACCAGTGGCTGCTGCCAGTGGCGATAAGTCGTGTCTTACCGGGTTGGA
CTCAAGACGATAGTTACCGGATAAGGCGCAGCGGTCGGGCTGAACGGGGGGTTCGTGCACACAGCCCAGC
TTGGAGCGAACGACCTACACCGAACTGAGATACCTACAGCGTGAGCTATGAGAAAGCGCCACGCTTCCCG
AAGGGAGAAAGGCGGACAGGTATCCGGTAAGCGGCAGGGTCGGAACAGGAGAGCGCACGAGGGAGCTTCC
AGGGGGAAACGCCTGGTATCTTTATAGTCCTGTCGGGTTTCGCCACCTCTGACTTGAGCGTCGATTTTTG
TGATGCTCGTCAGGGGGGCGGAGCCTATGGAAAAACGCCAGCAACGCGGCCTTTTTACGGTTCCTGGCCT
TTTGCTGGCCTTTTGCTCACATGTT
Features (pLannotate 1.2.2; 12 found; start..end, strand, type, name):
    121..213     +  CDS            lacI (fragment): lac repressor; lacI; The lac repressor binds to the lac operator to inhibit transcription in E. coli. This inhibition can be relieved by adding lactose or isopropyl-β-D-thiogalactopyranoside (IPTG).
    268..295     -  terminator     rrnB T2 terminator: transcription terminator T2 from the E. coli rrnB gene
    427..470     +  terminator     rrnB T1 terminator: Escherichia coli rrnB; transcription terminator T1 from the E. coli rrnB gene
    517..553     -  CDS            lacZα (fragment): LacZα fragment of β-galactosidase; lacZ fragment
    570..665     +  protein_bind   attL3: mutant version of attL; recombination site for the Gateway® LR reaction LR Clonase™
    671..3079    +  CDS            HSP90B1: ENPL_HUMAN - Also known as GRP94, TRA1. Experimental evidence at protein level: Swiss-Prot protein existence level 1. Molecular chaperone that functions in the processing and transport of secreted proteins (By similarity). When associated with CNPY3, required for proper folding of Toll-like receptors (By similarity). Functions in endoplasmic reticulum associated degradation (ERAD) (PubMed:18264092). Has ATPase activity (By similarity). May participate in the unfolding of cytosolic leaderless cargos (lacking the secretion signal sequence) such as the interleukin 1/IL-1 to facilitate their trans
   3087..3182    -  protein_bind   attL3: mutant version of attL; recombination site for the Gateway® LR reaction LR Clonase™
   3201..3219    -  promoter       T7 promoter: promoter for bacteriophage T7 RNA polymerase
   3409..3432    +  promoter       Pc promoter (fragment): intI1 (promoter lies within the coding sequence); class 1 integron promoter
   3608..3664    +  CDS            GmR (fragment): gentamycin acetyltransferase; aacC1; confers resistance to gentamycin
   3671..4462    +  CDS            SmR: aminoglycoside adenylyltransferase (Murphy, 1985); aadA; confers resistance to spectinomycin and streptomycin
   4555..5143    +  rep_origin     ori: high-copy-number ColE1/pMB1/pBR322/pUC origin of replication
