[The description below was written by a language model from this plasmid's Addgene catalogue record and pLannotate feature annotations shown in this document.]
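Description:
pDONR223_HSP90B1_WT is a Gateway entry clone built on the Invitrogen pDONR223 backbone, carrying the wild-type human HSP90B1 open reading frame (reference transcript NM_003299.2) as part of the Target Accelerator Plasmid Collection. It is a bacterial shuttle plasmid rather than an expression vector. It replicates at high copy in E. coli from a ColE1/pUC-type origin and is selected with spectinomycin through the aadA aminoglycoside adenylyltransferase gene (SmR), which lies downstream of a class 1 integron Pc promoter fragment and a short gentamicin acetyltransferase remnant. The sequenced record is about 5.2 kb, consistent with a 2.8 kb backbone plus the roughly 2.4 kb insert.

HSP90B1 encodes the endoplasmic reticulum chaperone also known as GRP94 or gp96, an ATPase involved in folding and transport of secreted proteins, in Toll-like receptor maturation and in ER-associated degradation. The coding sequence is flanked on both sides by attL recombination sites. The automated annotation labels both as attL3, so the feature table does not reliably show which attL variants they are. These sites allow the ORF to be moved by an LR Clonase reaction into any compatible destination vector. The clone is in the "closed" configuration, with a stop codon immediately after the insert, so it yields native or N-terminally tagged protein but not C-terminal fusions. No promoter drives the insert in this plasmid. rrnB T1 and T2 terminators upstream insulate the cassette from read-through transcription, and a T7 promoter lies just beyond the downstream attL site, oriented back toward the insert. Small lacI and lacZα fragments are backbone remnants. In the collection, the wild-type clone serves as the reference allele for functional comparison with cancer-associated variants, including morphological profiling studies.
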