Addgene plasmid #82130: pDONR223_HSP90B1_WT
Purpose: Gateway Donor vector containing HSP90B1 , part of the Target Accelerator Plasmid Collection.
Depositing lab: Jesse Boehm & William Hahn & David Root. Depositing organization: Broad Institute. Publication: Systematic Functional Interrogation of Rare Cancer Variants Identifies Oncogenic Alleles. Kim E, Ilic N, Shrestha Y, Zou L, Kamburov A, Zhu C, Yang X, Lubonja R, Tran N, Nguyen C, Lawrence MS, Piccioni F, Bagul M, Doench JG, Chouinard CR, Wu X, Hogstrom L, Natoli T, Tamayo P, Horn H, Corsello SM, Lage K, Root DE, Subramanian A, Golub TR, Getz G, Boehm JS, Hahn WC. Cancer Discov. 2016 Jul;6(7):714-26. doi: 10.1158/2159-8290.CD-16-0160. Epub 2016 May 4. PubMed 27147599.
Backbone
  Vector backbone: pDONR223
  Backbone manufacturer: Invitrogen
  Backbone size w/o insert (bp): 2790
  Vector type: Gateway Entry vector
Growth in bacteria
  Bacterial resistance: Spectinomycin, 50 μg/mL
  Growth temperature: 37°C
  Growth strain: DH5alpha
  Copy number: High Copy
Gene/Insert
  Gene/Insert name: HSP90B1 (alt name: NM_003299.2)
  Species: H. sapiens (human)
  Mutation: WT
  Entrez Gene: HSP90B1 (a.k.a. ECGP, GP96, GRP94, HEL-S-125m, HEL35, TRA1)
  Promoter: None
  Cloning method: Gateway Cloning
  Sequencing primers: 5′ M13pUC-fwd; 3′ M13-Rev
Terms and licenses: Academic/Nonprofit Terms; Industry Terms: Not Available to Industry
Depositor comments: Closed state: stop codon immediately follows insert Supporting reference: Systematic morphological profiling of human gene and allele function via Cell Painting. Rohban MH, et al. Elife. 2017, Mar 18;6. pii: e24060. PubMed PMID 28315521
How to cite: pDONR223_HSP90B1_WT was a gift from Jesse Boehm & William Hahn & David Root (Addgene plasmid # 82130 ; http://n2t.net/addgene:82130 ; RRID:Addgene_82130)
