>Addgene plasmid #82130 | pDONR223_HSP90B1_WT | depositor partial sequence | sequence record 155501 | Insert sequence
ATGAGGGCCCTGTGGGTGCTGGGCCTCTGCTGCGTCCTGCTGACCTTCGGGTCGGTCAGAGCTGACGATG
AAGTTGATGTGGATGGTACAGTAGAAGAGGATCTGGGTAAAAGTAGAGAAGGATCAAGGACGGATGATGA
AGTAGTACAGAGAGAGGAAGAAGCTATTCAGTTGGATGGATTAAATGCATCACAAATAAGAGAACTTAGA
GAGAAGTCGGAAAAGTTTGCCTTCCAAGCCGAAGTTAACAGAATGATGAAACTTATCATCAATTCATTGT
ATAAAAATAAAGAGATTTTCCTGAGAGAACTGATTTCAAATGCTTCTGATGCTTTAGATAAGATAAGGCT
AATATCACTGACTGATGAAAATGCTCTTTCTGGAAATGAGGAACTAACAGTCAAAATTAAGTGTGATAAG
GAGAAGAACCTGCTGCATGTCACAGACACCGGTGTAGGAATGACCAGAGAAGAGTTGGTTAAAAACCTTG
GTACCATAGCCAAATCTGGGACAAGCGAGTTTTTAAACAAAATGACTGAAGCACAGGAAGATGGCCAGTC
AACTTCTGAATTGATTGGCCAGTTTGGTGTCGGTTTCTATTCCGCCTTCCTTGTAGCAGATAAGGTTATT
GTCACTTCAAAACACAACAACGATACCCAGCACATCTGGGAGTCTGACTCCAATGAATTTTCTGTAATTG
CTGACCCAAGAGGAAACACTCTAGGACGGGGAACGACAATTACCCTTGTCTTAAAAGAAGAAGCATCTGA
TTACCTTGAATTGGATACAATTAAAAATCTCGTCAAAAAATATTCACAGTTCATAAACTTTCCTATTTAT
GTATGGAGCAGCAAGACTGAAACTGTTGAGGAGCCCATGGAGGAAGAAGAAGCAGCCAAAGAAGAGAAAG
AAGAATCTGATGATGAAGCTGCAGTAGAGGAAGAAGAAGAAGAAAAGAAACCAAAGACTAAAAAAGTTGA
AAAAACTGTCTGGGACTGGGAACTTATGAATGATATCAAACCAATATGGCAGAGACCATCAAAAGAAGTA
GAAGAAGATGAATACAAAGCTTTCTACAAATCATTTTCAAAGGAAAGTGATGACCCCATGGCTTATATTC
ACTTTACTGCTGAAGGGGAAGTTACCTTCAAATCAATTTTATTTGTACCCACATCTGCTCCACGTGGTCT
GTTTGACGAATATGGATCTAAAAAGAGCGATTACATTAAGCTCTATGTGCGCCGTGTATTCATCACAGAC
GACTTCCATGATATGATGCCTAAATACCTCAATTTTGTCAAGGGTGTGGTGGACTCAGATGATCTCCCCT
TGAATGTTTCCCGCGAGACTCTTCAGCAACATAAACTGCTTAAGGTGATTAGGAAGAAGCTTGTTCGTAA
AACGCTGGACATGATCAAGAAGATTGCTGATGATAAATACAATGATACTTTTTGGAAAGAATTTGGTACC
AACATCAAGCTTGGTGTGATTGAAGACCACTCGAATCGAACACGTCTTGCTAAACTTCTTAGGTTCCAGT
CTTCTCATCATCCAACTGACATTACTAGCCTAGACCAGTATGTGGAAAGAATGAAGGAAAAACAAGACAA
AATCTACTTCATGGCTGGGTCCAGCAGAAAAGAGGCTGAATCTTCTCCATTTGTTGAGCGACTTCTGAAA
AAGGGCTATGAAGTTATTTACCTCACAGAACCTGTGGATGAATACTGTATTCAGGCCCTTCCCGAATTTG
ATGGGAAGAGGTTCCAGAATGTTGCCAAGGAAGGAGTGAAGTTCGATGAAAGTGAGAAAACTAAGGAGAG
TCGTGAAGCAGTTGAGAAAGAATTTGAGCCTCTGCTGAATTGGATGAAAGATAAAGCCCTTAAGGACAAG
ATTGAAAAGGCTGTGGTGTCTCAGCGCCTGACAGAATCTCCGTGTGCTTTGGTGGCCAGCCAGTACGGAT
GGTCTGGCAACATGGAGAGAATCATGAAAGCACAAGCGTACCAAACGGGCAAGGACATCTCTACAAATTA
CTATGCGAGTCAGAAGAAAACATTTGAAATTAATCCCAGACACCCGCTGATCAGAGACATGCTTCGACGA
ATTAAGGAAGATGAAGATGATAAAACAGTTTTGGATCTTGCTGTGGTTTTGTTTGAAACAGCAACGCTTC
GGTCAGGGTATCTTTTACCAGACACTAAAGCATATGGAGATAGAATAGAAAGAATGCTTCGCCTCAGTTT
GAACATTGACCCTGATGCAAAGGTGGAAGAAGAGCCTGAAGAAGAACCTGAAGAGACAGCAGAAGACACA
ACAGAAGACACAGAGCAAGACGAAGATGAAGAAATGGATGTGGGAACAGATGAAGAAGAAGAAACAGCAA
AGGAATCTACAGCTGAAAAAGATGAATTG
